Addgene plasmid #233463: Reckleen_3plus_sgRNA_ptet_pos5a2
Purpose: Level 1 part, Ptet sfgfp dropout sgRNA for position 5a2, for building RECKLEEN plasmid with multiple sgRNAs
Depositing lab: Anke Becker. Depositing organization: Philipps-Universitaet Marburg. Publication: RECKLEEN is a lambda Red/CRISPR-Cas9 based single plasmid platform for enhanced genome editing in Klebsiella pneumoniae. Elsayed EM, Stukenberg D, Meier D, Schmeck B, Becker A. Commun Biol. 2025 Oct 30;8(1):1509. doi: 10.1038/s42003-025-08934-8. PubMed 41168338.
Backbone
  Vector backbone: Custom built using Marburg Collection
  Vector type: CRISPR
Growth in bacteria
  Bacterial resistance: Kanamycin, 50 μg/mL
  Growth temperature: 37°C
  Growth strain: DH5alpha
  Copy number: High Copy
Gene/Insert
  Gene/Insert name: Level 1 part, Ptet sfgfp dropout sgRNA for position 5a2, ColE1 ori, and KanR.
  gRNA/shRNA sequence: Unspecified
  Species: Other
  Cloning method: Golden Gate
Terms and licenses: Academic/Nonprofit Terms; Industry Terms
Depositor comments: Please visit https://doi.org/10.21203/rs.3.rs-5859838/v1 for preprint.
How to cite: Reckleen_3plus_sgRNA_ptet_pos5a2 was a gift from Anke Becker (Addgene plasmid # 233463 ; http://n2t.net/addgene:233463 ; RRID:Addgene_233463)
