[The description below was written by a language model from this plasmid's Addgene catalogue record and pLannotate feature annotations shown in this document.]
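Description:
Reckleen_3plus_sgRNA_ptet_pos5a2 is a small (about 3.5 kb) bacterial cloning intermediate, a "Level 1" part in a hierarchical Golden Gate assembly scheme, custom built from Marburg Collection modules. It is maintained in E. coli through a high-copy ColE1/pUC-type origin and selected with kanamycin via the aph(3')-Ia resistance gene. BioBrick prefix and suffix scars and several flanking transcription terminators, including a his operon terminator, insulate the functional cassette from the backbone.

The payload is an sgRNA expression unit driven by a Ptet promoter, reflected in the annotated tet operator, which makes transcription repressible by TetR and inducible with tetracycline-type inducers. Between the promoter and the Streptococcus pyogenes Cas9 guide scaffold (annotated as a tracrRNA fragment) sits a superfolder GFP coding sequence followed by the rrnB T1 and T7Te terminators. This is a fluorescent "dropout" placeholder: when a spacer is inserted by Golden Gate cloning, the sfGFP cassette is replaced, so correct clones can be recognised as non-fluorescent colonies while uncut parent plasmids remain green. Accordingly, no guide sequence is specified in the record; the spacer is supplied by the user.

The "position 5a2" designation indicates the slot this unit occupies when several sgRNA cassettes are combined in a defined order. The "3plus" in the name may refer to assemblies with three or more guides, though the record does not say so. The part is used to build multi-sgRNA versions of the RECKLEEN plasmid, a single-plasmid lambda Red/CRISPR-Cas9 platform for genome editing in Klebsiella pneumoniae. Cas9, the recombineering genes and TetR are not annotated on this part and are presumably supplied by other components of the final assembly.
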