Features (pLannotate 1.2.2; 11 found; start..end, strand, type, name):
     49..67      +  protein_bind   tet operator: bacterial operator O1 for the tetR and tetA genes tetracycline repressor TetR
    252..965     +  CDS            Superfolder GFP: Superfolder GFP is a basic (constitutively fluorescent) green fluorescent protein published in 2005, derived from Aequorea victoria. It is reported to be a very rapidly-maturing weak dimer.
    977..1048    +  terminator     rrnB T1 terminator: transcription terminator T1 from the E. coli rrnB gene
   1064..1091    +  terminator     T7Te terminator: phage T7 early transcription terminator
   1123..1190    +  misc_RNA       tracrRNA (fragment): trans-activating CRISPR RNA for the Streptococcus pyogenes CRISPR/Cas9 system
   1299..1318    +  misc_feature   BioBrick suffix: universal suffix for all parts
   1319..1376    +  terminator     his operon terminator: This putative transcriptin terminator from the E. coli his operon has a 2-bp deletion introduced during synthesis. Its efficiency has not been determined.
   1571..2159    -  rep_origin     ori: high-copy-number ColE1/pMB1/pBR322/pUC origin of replication
   2392..3207    -  CDS            KanR: aminoglycoside phosphotransferase; aph(3')-Ia; confers resistance to kanamycin in bacteria or G418 (Geneticin®) in eukaryotes
   3434..3477    -  terminator     bacterial terminator: putative bacterial transcription terminator
   3480..3501    +  misc_feature   BioBrick prefix: BioBrick prefix for parts that do not start with "ATG"
>Addgene plasmid #233463 | Reckleen_3plus_sgRNA_ptet_pos5a2 | addgene full sequence | sequence record 467782 | Addgene NGS Result
CTCGCAGGCAAATCACTGTAATGATCTTAATTCCTAATTTTTGTTGACACTCTATCATTGATAGAGTTAT
TTTAGTCCAGAGACCGAAAGTGAAACGTGATTTCATGCGTCATTTTGAACATTTTGTAAATCTTATTTAA
TAATGTGTGCGGCAATTCACATTTAATTTATGAATGTTTTCTTAACATCGCGGCAACTCAAGAAACGGCA
GGTTCGGATCTTAGCTACTAGAGAAAGAGGAGAAATACTAGATGCGTAAAGGCGAAGAACTTTTCACTGG
CGTAGTACCAATTTTAGTGGAGCTGGACGGAGATGTAAATGGTCATAAGTTTTCAGTTCGAGGAGAAGGC
GAAGGAGATGCAACTAACGGTAAGCTGACACTAAAGTTTATCTGTACCACGGGTAAACTGCCGGTCCCAT
GGCCGACACTGGTTACTACACTTACTTATGGTGTACAATGCTTTGCTCGTTATCCTGACCATATGAAGCA
GCACGATTTCTTCAAATCGGCCATGCCTGAAGGATACGTGCAAGAACGTACAATTAGCTTTAAAGATGAC
GGCACCTATAAAACGCGCGCCGAAGTTAAATTCGAGGGTGACACATTGGTTAATCGTATAGAACTTAAGG
GCATTGACTTCAAAGAAGATGGCAACATCCTTGGCCATAAACTGGAATATAATTTTAACTCTCACAATGT
CTACATTACGGCGGATAAACAAAAGAATGGCATTAAAGCGAATTTCAAAATCCGCCACAATGTCGAAGAC
GGCTCGGTTCAACTGGCGGACCATTATCAGCAGAACACCCCAATCGGTGATGGCCCGGTTCTGTTACCTG
ATAATCATTACCTTTCTACTCAAAGCGTTTTATCTAAAGATCCTAACGAGAAGCGTGATCATATGGTTCT
ACTGGAATTTGTTACCGCAGCTGGTATCACGCACGGCATGGATGAGCTGTATAAATAACCAGGCATCAAA
TAAAACGAAAGGCTCAGTCGAAAGACTGGGCCTTTCGTTTTATCTGTTGTTTGTCGGTGAACGCTCTCTA
CTAGAGTCACACTGGCTCACCTTCGGGTGGGCCTTTCTGCGTTTATAGGTCTCAGTTTCAGAGCTATGCT
GGAAACAGCATAGCAAGTTGAAATAAGGCTAGTCCGTTATCAACTTGAAAAAGTGGCACCGAGTCGGTGC
TTTTTTCTCGGTACCAAATTCCAGAAAAGAGGCCTCCCGAAAGGGGGGCCTTTTTTCGTTTTGGTCCACC
CTGCACGATAACACTGAGTAATGAGACGACTCATCGCAACTAGTAGCGGCCGCTGCAGTCCGGCAAAAAA
GGGCAAGGTGTCACCACCCTGCCCTTTTTCTTTAAAACCGAAAAGATTACTTCGCGTTATGCAGGCTTCC
TCGCTCACTGACTCGCTGCGCTCGGTCGTTCGGCTGCGGCGAGCGGTATCAGCTCACTCAAAGGCGGTAA
TACGGTTATCCACAGAATCAGGGGATAACGCAGGAAAGAACATGTGAGCAAAAGGCCAGCAAAAGGCCAG
GAACCGTAAAAAGGCCGCGTTGCTGGCGTTTTTCCATAGGCTCCGCCCCCCTGACGAGCATCACAAAAAT
CGACGCTCAAGTCAGAGGTGGCGAAACCCGACAGGACTATAAAGATACCAGGCGTTTCCCCCTGGAAGCT
CCCTCGTGCGCTCTCCTGTTCCGACCCTGCCGCTTACCGGATACCTGTCCGCCTTTCTCCCTTCGGGAAG
CGTGGCGCTTTCTCATAGCTCACGCTGTAGGTATCTCAGTTCGGTGTAGGTCGTTCGCTCCAAGCTGGGC
TGTGTGCACGAACCCCCCGTTCAGCCCGACCGCTGCGCCTTATCCGGTAACTATCGTCTTGAGTCCAACC
CGGTAAGACACGACTTATCGCCACTGGCAGCAGCCACTGGTAACAGGATTAGCAGAGCGAGGTATGTAGG
CGGTGCTACAGAGTTCTTGAAGTGGTGGCCTAACTACGGCTACACTAGAAGAACAGTATTTGGTATCTGC
GCTCTGCTGAAGCCAGTTACCTTCGGAAAAAGAGTTGGTAGCTCTTGATCCGGCAAACAAACCACCGCTG
GTAGCGGTGGTTTTTTTGTTTGCAAGCAGCAGATTACGCGCAGAAAAAAAGGATCTCAAGAAGATCCTTT
GATCTTTTCTACGGGGTCTGACGCTCAGTGGAACGAAAACTCACGTTAAGGGATTTTGGTCATGAGATTA
TCAAAAAGGATCTTCACCTAGATCCTTTTAAATTAAAAATGAAGTTTTAAATCAATCTAAAGTATATATG
AGTAAACTTGGTCTGACAGCTCGAGTCCCGTCAAGTCAGCGTAATGCTCTGCCAGTGTTACAACCAATTA
ACCAATTCTGATTAGAAAAACTCATCGAGCATCAAATGAAACTGCAATTTATTCATATCAGGATTATCAA
TACCATATTTTTGAAAAAGCCGTTTCTGTAATGAAGGAGAAAACTCACCGAGGCAGTTCCATAGGATGGC
AAGATCCTGGTATCGGTCTGCGATTCCGACTCGTCCAACATCAATACAACCTATTAATTTCCCCTCGTCA
AAAATAAGGTTATCAAGTGAGAAATCACCATGAGTGACGACTGAATCCGGTGAGAATGGCAAAAGCTTAT
GCATTTCTTTCCAGACTTGTTCAACAGGCCAGCCATTACGCTCGTCATCAAAATCACTCGCATCAACCAA
ACCGTTATTCATTCGTGATTGCGCCTGAGCCAGACGAAATACGCGATCGCTGTTAAAAGGACAATTACAA
ACAGGAATCGAATGCAACCGGCGCAGGAACACTGCCAGCGCATCAACAATATTTTCACCTGAATCAGGAT
ATTCTTCTAATACCTGGAATGCTGTTTTCCCGGGGATCGCAGTGGTGAGTAACCATGCATCATCAGGAGT
ACGGATAAAATGCTTGATGGTCGGAAGAGGCATAAATTCCGTCAGCCAGTTTAGTCTGACCATCTCATCT
GTAACATCATTGGCAACGCTACCTTTGCCATGTTTCAGAAACAACTCTGGCGCATCGGGCTTCCCATACA
ATCGATAGATTGTCGCACCTGATTGCCCGACATTATCGCGAGCCCATTTATACCCATATAAATCAGCATC
CATGTTGGAATTTAATCGCGGCCTGGAGCAAGACGTTTCCCGTTGAATATGGCTCATAACACCCCTTGTA
TTACTGTTTATGTAAGCAGACAGTTTTATTGTTCATGATGATATATTTTTATCTTGTGCAATGTAACATC
AGAGATTTTGAGACACAACGTGGCTTTGTTGAATAAATCGAACTTTTGCTGAGTTGAAGGATCAGCTCGA
GTGCCACTTGACGTCTAAGAAACCATTATTATCATGACATTAACCTATAAAAATAGGCGTATCACGAGGC
AGAATTTCAGATAAAAAAAATCCTTAGCTTTCGCTAAGGATGATTTCTGGAATTCGCGGCCGCTTCTAGA
GAGCGATGAGTCGT
